Addgene plasmid #17360: SRa-HA-SUMO2 (Sentrin 3)
Purpose: Mammalian expression of human SUMO2 with HA tag
Depositing lab: Edward Yeh. Depositing organization: University of Texas Health Science Center at Houston. Publication: Covalent modification of PML by the sentrin family of ubiquitin-like proteins. Kamitani T, Nguyen HP, Kito K, Fukuda-Kamitani T, Yeh ET. J Biol Chem. 1998 Feb 6. 273(6):3117-20. 10.1074/jbc.273.6.3117 PubMed 9452416.
Backbone
  Vector backbone: SRa
  Vector type: Mammalian Expression
Growth in bacteria
  Bacterial resistance: Ampicillin, 100 μg/mL
  Growth temperature: 37°C
  Growth strain: DH5alpha
  Copy number: High Copy
Gene/Insert
  Gene/Insert name: SUMO2 (alt name: Sentrin3)
  Species: H. sapiens (human)
  Entrez Gene: SUMO2 (a.k.a. HSMT3, SMT3B, SMT3H2, SUMO3, Smt3A)
  Tag / fusion protein: HA (N terminal on insert)
  Cloning method: Restriction Enzyme; 5′ cloning site unknown (unknown if destroyed); 3′ cloning site unknown (unknown if destroyed)
  Sequencing primers: 5′ SP6; 3′ SV40pA-R
Terms and licenses: Academic/Nonprofit Terms; Industry Terms: Not Available to Industry
How to cite: SRa-HA-SUMO2 (Sentrin 3) was a gift from Edward Yeh (Addgene plasmid # 17360 ; http://n2t.net/addgene:17360 ; RRID:Addgene_17360)
