[The description below was written by a language model from this plasmid's Addgene catalogue record and pLannotate feature annotations shown in this document.]
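Description:
SRa-HA-SUMO2 (Sentrin 3) is a compact mammalian expression plasmid of about 3.7 kb, built on the SRa backbone, that produces human SUMO2 (also known as Sentrin 3) carrying an N-terminal HA epitope tag. It is maintained in E. coli through a high-copy ColE1/pUC-type origin and selected with ampicillin via the β-lactamase gene and its native promoter. Short remnants of the pBR322 rop gene and bom region are annotated, but these are only fragments left over from the vector's ancestry.

Expression is driven by the composite SRα promoter arrangement: the SV40 enhancer and early promoter is followed by a truncated 5' LTR segment from HTLV-1, which boosts transcription and translation efficiency, and then by a modified SV40 intron that provides splice donor and acceptor sites to improve mRNA processing. Downstream lies an SP6 promoter, which serves as a sequencing primer site and could in principle support in vitro transcription. The HA annotation is a 27-nt match to a 3xHA reference, consistent with a single HA epitope, and it sits just upstream of the 279-nt SUMO2 coding sequence. A small multiple cloning site fragment and the SV40 polyadenylation signal terminate the transcription unit. The restriction sites used for cloning are not recorded, and the plasmid carries no mammalian selection marker, so it is suited to transient transfection.

The construct is intended for expressing epitope-tagged SUMO2 in mammalian cells so that the free modifier and its covalent conjugates can be detected or immunoprecipitated with anti-HA antibodies. The associated work examined modification of PML by sentrin-family ubiquitin-like proteins.
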