Features (pLannotate 1.2.2; 14 found; start..end, strand, type, name):
     64..99      +  CDS            rop (fragment): Rop protein, which maintains plasmids at low copy number; rop
    116..151     +  CDS            rop (fragment): Rop protein, which maintains plasmids at low copy number; rop
    253..352     +  misc_feature   bom (fragment): basis of mobility region from pBR322
    386..715     +  promoter       SV40 promoter: SV40 enhancer and early promoter
    731..999     +  LTR            5' LTR (truncated): truncated 5' long terminal repeat (LTR) from human T-cell leukemia virus (HTLV) type 1
   1039..1135    +  intron         SV40 intron: modified SV40 intron with splice donor and acceptor sites
   1239..1257    +  promoter       SP6 promoter: promoter for bacteriophage SP6 RNA polymerase
   1275..1301    +  CDS            3xHA (fragment): three tandem HA epitope tags
   1311..1589    +  CDS            SUMO2: human small ubiquitin-related modifier 2
   1610..1628    -  misc_feature   MCS (fragment): pBluescript multiple cloning site
   1645..1766    +  polyA_signal   SV40 poly(A) signal: SV40 polyadenylation signal
   1971..2559    -  rep_origin     ori: high-copy-number ColE1/pMB1/pBR322/pUC origin of replication
   2730..3590    -  CDS            AmpR: β-lactamase; bla; confers resistance to ampicillin, carbenicillin, and related antibiotics
   3591..3695    -  promoter       AmpR promoter: bla
>Addgene plasmid #17360 | SRa-HA-SUMO2 (Sentrin 3) | addgene full sequence | sequence record 163191 | Addgene NGS Result
TAAGAAACCATTATTATCATGACATTAACCTATAAAAATAGGCGTATCACGAGGCCCTTTCGTCTCGCGC
GTTTCGGTGATGACGGTGAAAACCTCTGACACATGCAGCTCCCGGCTCGCGCGTTTCGGTGATGACGGTG
AAAACCTCTGACACATGCAGCTCCCGGAGACGGTCACAGCTTGTCTGTAAGCGGATGCCGGGAGCAGACA
AGCCCGTCAGGGCGCGTCAGCGGGTGTTGGCGGGTGTCGGGGCTGGCTTAACTATGCGGCATCAGAGCAG
ATTGTACTGAGAGTGCACCATATGCGGTGTGAAATACCGCACAGATGCGTAAGGAGAAAATACCGCATCA
GGAAATTGTAAGCGTTAATAGCTTGGCTGTGGAATGTGTGTCAGTTAGGGTGTGGAAAGTCCCCAGGCTC
CCCAGCAGGCAGAAGTATGCAAAGCATGCATCTCAATTAGTCAGCAACCAGGTGTGGAAAGTCCCCAGGC
TCCCCAGCAGGCAGAAGTATGCAAAGCATGCATCTCAATTAGTCAGCAACCATAGTCCCGCCCCTAACTC
CGCCCATCCCGCCCCTAACTCCGCCCAGTTCCGCCCATTCTCCGCCCCATGGCTGACTAATTTTTTTTAT
TTATGCAGAGGCCGAGGCCGCCTCGGCCTCTGAGCTATTCCAGAAGTAGTGAGGAGGCTTTTTTGGAGGC
CTAGGCTTTTGCAAAAAGCTCCTCGATCGAGGGGCTCGCATCTCTCCTTCACGCGCCCGCCGCCCTACCT
GAGGCCGCCATCCACGCCGGTTGAGTCGCGTTCTGCCGCCTCCCGCCTGTGGTGCCTCCTGAACTGCGTC
CGCCGTCTAGGTAAGTTTAAAGCTCAGGTCGAGACCGGGCCTTTGTCCGGCGCTCCCTTGGAGCCTACCT
AGACTCAGCCGGCTCTCCACGCTTTGCCTGACCCTGCTTGCTCAACTCTACGTCTTTGTTTCGTTTTCTG
TTCTGCGCCGTTACAGATCCAAGCTCCTCGAGGAACTGAAAAACCAGAAAGTTAACTGGTAAGTTTAGTC
TTTTTGTCTTTTATTTCAGGTCCCGGATCCGGTGGTGGTGCAAATCAAAGAACTGCTCCTCAGTGGATGT
TGCCTTTACTTCTAGGCCTGTACGGAAGTGTTACTTCTGCTCTAAAAGCTGCGGAATTCATATTGTCGTT
AGAACGCGGCTACAATTAATACATAACCTTATGTATCATACACATACGATTTAGGTGACACTATAGAATA
CAAGCTAGCTTATGTACCCATACGATGTTCCGGATTACGCTAGCGGATCCATGGCCGACGAAAAGCCCAA
GGAAGGAGTCAAGACTGAGAACAACGATCATATTAATTTGAAGGTGGCGGGGCAGGATGGTTCTGTGGTG
CAGTTTAAGATTAAGAGGCATACACCACTTAGTAAACTAATGAAAGCCTATTGTGAACGACAGGGATTGT
CAATGAGGCAGATCAGATTCCGATTTGACGGGCAACCAATCAATGAAACAGACACACCTGCACAGTTGGA
AATGGAGGATGAAGATACAATTGATGTGTTCCAACAGCAGACGGGAGGTGTCTACTGAATTAGCTTGGGC
TGCAGCCCGGGGGATCCAGATCTTATTAAAGCAGAACTTGTTTATTGCAGCTTATAATGGTTACAAATAA
AGCAATAGCATCACAAATTTCACAAATAAAGCATTTTTTTCACTGCATTCTAGTTGTGGTTTGTCCAAAC
TCATCAATGTATCTTATCATGTCTGGTCGACTCTAGACTCTTCCGCTTCCTCGCTCACTGACTCGCTGCG
CTCGGTCGTTCGGCTGCGGCGAGCGGTATCAGCTCACTCAAAGGCGGTAATACGGTTATCCACAGAATCA
GGGGATAACGCAGGAAAGAACATGTGAGCAAAAGGCCAGCAAAAGGCCAGGAACCGTAAAAAGGCCGCGT
TGCTGGCGTTTTTCCATAGGCTCCGCCCCCCTGACGAGCATCACAAAAATCGACGCTCAAGTCAGAGGTG
GCGAAACCCGACAGGACTATAAAGATACCAGGCGTTTCCCCCTGGAAGCTCCCTCGTGCGCTCTCCTGTT
CCGACCCTGCCGCTTACCGGATACCTGTCCGCCTTTCTCCCTTCGGGAAGCGTGGCGCTTTCTCATAGCT
CACGCTGTAGGTATCTCAGTTCGGTGTAGGTCGTTCGCTCCAAGCTGGGCTGTGTGCACGAACCCCCCGT
TCAGCCCGACCGCTGCGCCTTATCCGGTAACTATCGTCTTGAGTCCAACCCGGTAAGACACGACTTATCG
CCACTGGCAGCAGCCACTGGTAACAGGATTAGCAGAGCGAGGTATGTAGGCGGTGCTACAGAGTTCTTGA
AGTGGTGGCCTAACTACGGCTACACTAGAAGAACAGTATTTGGTATCTGCGCTCTGCTGAAGCCAGTTAC
CTTCGGAAAAAGAGTTGGTAGCTCTTGATCCGGCAAACAAACCACCGCTGGTAGCGGTGGTTTTTTTGTT
TGCAAGCAGCAGATTACGCGCAGAAAAAAAGGATCTCAAGAAGATCCTTTGATCTTTTCTACGGGGTCTG
ACGCTCAGTGGAACGAAAACTCACGTTAAGGGATTTTGGTCATGAGATTATCAAAAAGGATCTTCACCTA
GATCCTTTTAAATTAAAAATGAAGTTTTAAATCAATCTAAAGTATATATGAGTAAACTTGGTCTGACAGT
TACCAATGCTTAATCAGTGAGGCACCTATCTCAGCGATCTGTCTATTTCGTTCATCCATAGTTGCCTGAC
TCCCCGTCGTGTAGATAACTACGATACGGGAGGGCTTACCATCTGGCCCCAGTGCTGCAATGATACCGCG
AGACCCACGCTCACCGGCTCCAGATTTATCAGCAATAAACCAGCCAGCCGGAAGGGCCGAGCGCAGAAGT
GGTCCTGCAACTTTATCCGCCTCCATCCAGTCTATTAATTGTTGCCGGGAAGCTAGAGTAAGTAGTTCGC
CAGTTAATAGTTTGCGCAACGTTGTTGCCATTGCTACAGGCATCGTGGTGTCACGCTCGTCGTTTGGTAT
GGCTTCATTCAGCTCCGGTTCCCAACGATCAAGGCGAGTTACATGATCCCCCATGTTGTGCAAAAAAGCG
GTTAGCTCCTTCGGTCCTCCGATCGTTGTCAGAAGTAAGTTGGCCGCAGTGTTATCACTCATGGTTATGG
CAGCACTGCATAATTCTCTTACTGTCATGCCATCCGTAAGATGCTTTTCTGTGACTGGTGAGTACTCAAC
CAAGTCATTCTGAGAATAGTGTATGCGGCGACCGAGTTGCTCTTGCCCGGCGTCAATACGGGATAATACC
GCGCCACATAGCAGAACTTTAAAAGTGCTCATCATTGGAAAACGTTCTTCGGGGCGAAAACTCTCAAGGA
TCTTACCGCTGTTGAGATCCAGTTCGATGTAACCCACTCGTGCACCCAACTGATCTTCAGCATCTTTTAC
TTTCACCAGCGTTTCTGGGTGAGCAAAAACAGGAAGGCAAAATGCCGCAAAAAAGGGAATAAGGGCGACA
CGGAAATGTTGAATACTCATACTCTTCCTTTTTCAATATTATTGAAGCATTTATCAGGGTTATTGTCTCA
TGAGCGGATACATATTTGAATGTATTTAGAAAAATAAACAAATAGGGGTTCCGCGCACATTTCCCCGAAA
AGTGCCACCTGACGTC
