>Addgene plasmid #17360 | SRa-HA-SUMO2 (Sentrin 3) | addgene partial sequence | sequence record 23299 | 17360 with SV40pA-R
AACAAGTTCTGCTTTAATAAGATCTGGATCCCCCGGGCTGCAGCCCAAGCTAATTCAGTAGACACCTCCC
GTCTGCTGTTGGAACACATCAATTGTATCTTCATCCTCCATTTCCAACTGTGCAGGTGTGTCTGTTTCAT
TGATTGGTTGCCCGTCAAATCGGAATCTGATCTGCCTCATTGACAATCCCTGTCGTTCACAATAGGCTTT
CATTAGTTTACTAAGTGGTGTATGCCTCTTAATCTTAAACTGCACCACAGAACCATCCTGCCCCGCCACC
TTCAAATTAATATGATCGTTGTTCTCAGTCTTGACTCCTTCCTTGGGCTTTTCGTCGGCCATGGATCCGC
TAGCGTAATCCGGAACATCGTATGGGTACATAAGCTAGCTTGTATTCTATAGTGTCACCTAAATCGTATG
TGTATGATACATAAGGTTATGTATTAATTGTAGCCGCGTTCTAACGACAATATGAATTCCGCAGCTTTTA
GAGCAGAAGTAACACTTCCGTACAGGCCTAGAAGTAAAGGCAACATCCACTGAGGAGCAGTTCTTTGATT
TGCACCACCACCGGATCCGGGACCTGAAATAAAAGACAAAAAGACTAAACTTACCAGTTAACTTTCTGGT
TTTTCAGTTCCTCGAGGAGCTTGGATCTGTAACGGCGCAGAACAGAAAACGAAACAAAGACGTAGAGTTG
AGCAAGCAGGGTCAGGCAAAGCGTGGAGAGCCGGCTGAGTCTAGGTAGGCTCCAAGGGAGCGCCGGACAA
AGGCCCGGTCTCGACCTGAGCTTTAAACTTACCTAGACGGCGGACGCAGTTC
